>Addgene plasmid #211780 | LLP787_SnoopCatcher-EZH2-FL-CO | addgene full sequence | sequence record 417377 | Addgene NGS Result
GACGTCCATAGAGCCCACCGCATCCCCAGCATGCCTGCTATTGTCTTCCCAATCCTCCCCCTTGCTGTCC
TGCCCCACCCCACCCCCCAGAATAGAATGACACCTACTCAGACAATGCGATGCAATTTCCTCATTTTATT
AGGAAAGGACAGTGGGAGTGGCACCTTCCAGGGTCAAGGAAGGCACGGGGGAGGGGCAAACAACAGATGG
CTGGCAACTAGAAGGCACAGTCAACTGCCCTTGTACAGCTCGTCCATGCCGAGAGTGATCCCGGCGGCGG
TCACGAACTCCAGCAGGACCATGTGATCGCGCTTCTCGTTGGGGTCTTTGCTCAGGGCGGACTGGGTGCT
CAGGTAGTGGTTGTCGGGCAGCAGCACGGGGCCGTCGCCGATGGGGGTGTTCTGCTGGTAGTGGTCGGCG
AGCTGCACGCTGCCGTCCTCGATGTTGTGGCGGATCTTGAAGTTCACCTTGATGCCGTTCTTCTGCTTGT
CGGCCATGATATAGACGTTGTGGCTGTTGTAGTTGTACTCCAGCTTGTGCCCCAGGATGTTGCCGTCCTC
CTTGAAGTCGATGCCCTTCAGCTCGATGCGGTTCACCAGGGTGTCGCCCTCGAACTTCACCTCGGCGCGG
GTCTTGTAGTTGCCGTCGTCCTTGAAGAAGATGGTGCGCTCCTGGACGTAGCCTTCGGGCATGGCGGACT
TGAAGAAGTCGTGCTGCTTCATGTGGTCGGGGTAGCGGCTGAAGCACTGCACGCCGTAGGTCAGGGTGGT
CACGAGGGTGGGCCAGGGCACGGGCAGCTTGCCGGTGGTGCAGATGAACTTCAGGGTCAGCTTGCCGTAG
GTGGCATCGCCCTCGCCCTCGCCGGACACGCTGAACTTGTGGCCGTTTACGTCGCCGTCCAGCTCGACCA
GGATGGGCACCACCCCGGTGAACAGCTCCTCGCCCTTGCTCACCATGGTGGCCGTACGGGTGGCGCGCGT
AGCCTAGGCCTCCAAAAAAGCCTCCTCACTACTTCTGGAATAGCTCAGAGGCAGAGGCGGCCTCGGCCTC
TGCATAAATAAAAAAAATTAGTCAGCCATGGGGCGGAGAATGGGCGGAACTGGGCGGAGTTAGGGGCGGG
ATGGGCGGAGTTAGGGGCGGGACTATGGTTGCTGACTAATTGAGATGCATGCTTTGCATACTTCTGCCTG
CCTGAATTCACGTCGACGGATCGGGAGATCTCCCGATCCCCTATGGTGCACTCTCAGTACAATCTGCTCT
GATGCCGCATAGTTAAGCCAGTATCTGCTCCCTGCTTGTGTGTTGGAGGTCGCTGAGTAGTGCGCGAGCA
AAATTTAAGCTACAACAAGGCAAGGCTTGACCGACAATTGCATGAAGAATCTGCTTAGGGTTAGGCGTTT
TGCGTGCAAAGATGGATAAAGTTTTAAACAGAGAGGAATCTTTGCAGCTAATGGACCTTCTAGGTCTTGA
AAGGAGTGGGAATTGGCTCCGGTGCCCGTCAGTGGGCAGAGCGCACATCGCCCACAGTCCCCGAGAAGTT
GGGGGGAGGGGTCGGCAATTGAACCGGTGCCTAGAGAAGGTGGCGCGGGGTAAACTGGGAAAGTGATGTC
GTGTACTGGCTCCGCCTTTTTCCCGAGGGTGGGGGAGAACCGTATATAAGTGCAGTAGTCGCCGTGAACG
TTCTTTTTCGCAACGGGTTTGCCGCCAGAACACAGGTAAGTGCCGTGTGTGGTTCCCGCGGGCCTGGCCT
CTTTACGGGTTATGGCCCTTGCGTGCCTTGAATTACTTCCACCTGGCTGCAGTACGTGATTCTTGATCCC
GAGCTTCGGGTTGGAAGTGGGTGGGAGAGTTCGAGGCCTTGCGCTTAAGGAGCCCCTTCGCCTCGTGCTT
GAGTTGAGGCCTGGCCTGGGCGCTGGGGCCGCCGCGTGCGAATCTGGTGGCACCTTCGCGCCTGTCTCGC
TGCTTTCGATAAGTCTCTAGCCATTTAAAATTTTTGATGACCTGCTGCGACGCTTTTTTTCTGGCAAGAT
AGTCTTGTAAATGCGGGCCAAGATCTGCACACTGGTATTTCGGTTTTTGGGGCCGCGGGCGGCGACGGGG
CCCGTGCGTCCCAGCGCACATGTTCGGCGAGGCGGGGCCTGCGAGCGCGGCCACCGAGAATCGGACGGGG
GTAGTCTCAAGCTGGCCGGCCTGCTCTGGTGCCTGGCCTCGCGCCGCCGTGTATCGCCCCGCCCTGGGCG
GCAAGGCTGGCCCGGTCGGCACCAGTTGCGTGAGCGGAAAGATGGCCGCTTCCCGGCCCTGCTGCAGGGA
GCTCAAAATGGAGGACGCGGCGCTCGGGAGAGCGGGCGGGTGAGTCACCCACACAAAGGAAAAGGGCCTT
TCCGTCCTCAGCCGTCGCTTCATGTGACTCCACGGAGTACCGGGCGCCGTCCAGGCACCTCGATTAGTTC
TCGAGCTTTTGGAGTACGTCGTCTTTAGGTTGGGGGGAGGGGTTTTATGCGATGGAGTTTCCCCACACTG
AGTGGGTGGAGACTGAAGTTAGGCCAGCTTGGCACTTGATGTAATTCTCCTTGGAATTTGCCCTTTTTGA
GTTTGGATCTTGGTTCATTCTCAAGCCTCAGACAGTGGTTCAAAGTTTTTTTCTTCCATTTCAGGTGTCG
TGACGTACGGCCACCATGGGTCCTAAGAAAAAGAGGAAGGTGTCCGGCTTTGCGAACGAACTTGGACCTC
GATTGATGGGCAAGAGCGGCTTCGCCAACGAGCTGGGCCCCAGACTGATGGGCAAAAAGCCGCTGCGTGG
TGCCGTGTTTAGCCTGCAGAAACAGCATCCCGACTATCCCGATATCTATGGCGCGATTGATCAGAATGGG
ACCTATCAAAATGTGCGTACCGGCGAAGATGGTAAACTGACCTTTAAGAATCTGAGCGATGGCAAATATC
GCCTGTTTGAAAATAGCGAACCCGCTGGCTATAAACCGGTGCAGAATAAGCCGATTGTGGCGTTTCAGAT
TGTGAATGGCGAAGTGCGTGATGTGACCAGCATTGTGCCGCAGGATATTCCGGCTACATATGAATTTACC
AACGGTAAACATTATATCACCAATGAACCGATACCGCCGAAAAGCGCTGGAGGGGGTGGCTCCGGCGGAG
GAGGCTCTGGTGGCGGAGGGAGTGGAGCGGCCGCTATGGGCCAGACTGGGAAGAAATCTGAGAAGGGACC
AGTTTGTTGGCGGAAGCGTGTAAAATCAGAGTACATGCGACTGAGACAGCTCAAGAGGTTCAGACGAGCT
GATGAAGTAAAGAGTATGTTTAGTTCCAATCGTCAGAAAATTTTGGAAAGAACGGAAATCTTAAACCAAG
AATGGAAACAGCGAAGGATACAGCCTGTGCACATCCTGACTTCTGTGAGCTCATTGCGCGGGACTAGGGA
GTGTTCGGTGACCAGTGACTTGGATTTTCCAACACAAGTCATCCCATTAAAGACTCTGAATGCAGTTGCT
TCAGTACCCATAATGTATTCTTGGTCTCCCCTACAGCAGAATTTTATGGTGGAAGATGAAACTGTTTTAC
ATAACATTCCTTATATGGGAGATGAAGTTTTAGATCAGGATGGTACTTTCATTGAAGAACTAATAAAAAA
TTATGATGGGAAAGTACACGGGGATAGAGAATGTGGGTTTATAAATGATGAAATTTTTGTGGAGTTGGTG
AATGCCCTTGGTCAATATAATGATGATGACGATGATGATGATGGAGACGATCCTGAAGAAAGAGAAGAAA
AGCAGAAAGATCTGGAGGATCACCGAGATGATAAAGAAAGCCGCCCACCTCGGAAATTTCCTTCTGATAA
AATTTTTGAAGCCATTTCCTCAATGTTTCCAGATAAGGGCACAGCAGAAGAACTAAAGGAAAAATATAAA
GAACTCACCGAACAGCAGCTCCCAGGCGCACTTCCTCCTGAATGTACCCCCAACATAGATGGACCAAATG
CTAAATCTGTTCAGAGAGAGCAAAGCTTACACTCCTTTCATACGCTTTTCTGTAGGCGATGTTTTAAATA
TGACTGCTTCCTACATCGTAAGTGCAATTATTCTTTTCATGCAACACCCAACACTTATAAGCGGAAGAAC
ACAGAAACAGCTCTAGACAACAAACCTTGTGGACCACAGTGTTACCAGCATTTGGAGGGAGCAAAGGAGT
TTGCTGCTGCTCTCACCGCTGAGCGGATAAAGACCCCACCAAAACGTCCAGGAGGCCGCAGAAGAGGACG
GCTTCCCAATAACAGTAGCAGGCCCAGCACCCCCACCATTAATGTGCTGGAATCAAAGGATACAGACAGT
GATAGGGAAGCAGGGACTGAAACGGGGGGAGAGAACAATGATAAAGAAGAAGAAGAGAAGAAAGATGAAA
CTTCGAGCTCCTCTGAAGCAAATTCTCGGTGTCAAACACCAATAAAGATGAAGCCAAATATTGAACCTCC
TGAGAATGTGGAGTGGAGTGGTGCTGAAGCCTCAATGTTTAGAGTCCTCATTGGCACTTACTATGACAAT
TTCTGTGCCATTGCTAGGTTAATTGGGACCAAAACATGTAGACAGGTGTATGAGTTTAGAGTCAAAGAAT
CTAGCATCATAGCTCCAGCTCCCGCTGAGGATGTGGATACTCCTCCAAGGAAAAAGAAGAGGAAACACCG
GTTGTGGGCTGCACACTGCAGAAAGATACAGCTGAAAAAGGACGGCTCCTCTAACCATGTTTACAACTAT
CAACCCTGTGATCATCCACGGCAGCCTTGTGACAGTTCGTGCCCTTGTGTGATAGCACAAAATTTTTGTG
AAAAGTTTTGTCAATGTAGTTCAGAGTGTCAAAACCGCTTTCCGGGATGCCGCTGCAAAGCACAGTGCAA
CACCAAGCAGTGCCCGTGCTACCTGGCTGTCCGAGAGTGTGACCCTGACCTCTGTCTTACTTGTGGAGCC
GCTGACCATTGGGACAGTAAAAATGTGTCCTGCAAGAACTGCAGTATTCAGCGGGGCTCCAAAAAGCATC
TATTGCTGGCACCATCTGACGTGGCAGGCTGGGGGATTTTTATCAAAGATCCTGTGCAGAAAAATGAATT
CATCTCAGAATACTGTGGAGAGATTATTAGCCAGGACGAGGCCGACAGGAGGGGCAAGGTGTACGACAAG
TACATGTGCTCCTTCCTGTTCAACCTGAACAACGACTTCGTGGTGGACGCCACCAGAAAGGGCAACAAGA
TCAGATTCGCCAACCACAGCGTGAACCCCAACTGCTACGCCAAGGTGATGATGGTGAACGGCGACCACAG
AATCGGCATCTTCGCCAAGAGGGCCATCCAGACCGGCGAGGAGCTGTTCTTCGACTACAGGTACAGCCAG
GCCGACGCCCTGAAATACGTGGGCATCGAGAGGGAGATGGAGATCCCCTGACGTTGAGTCTCTGTTTGTG
GTGACTGATCATAATCAGCCATACCACATTTGTAGAGGTTTTACTTGCTTTAAAAAACCTCCCACACCTC
CCCCTGAACCTGAAACATAAAATGAATGCAATTGTTGTTGTTAACTTGTTTATTGCAGCTTATAATGGTT
ACAAATAAAGCAATAGCATCACAAATTTCACAAATAAAGCATTTTTTTCACTGCATTCTAGTTGTGGTTT
GTCCAAACTCATCAATGTATCTTAATGCGTCGAGTGCATTCTAGTTGTGGTTTGTCCAAACTCATCAATG
TATCTTATCATGTCTGTATACCGTCGACCTCTAGCTAGAGCTTGGCGTAATCATGGTCATAGCTGTTTCC
TGTGTGAAATTGTTATCCGCTCACAATTCCACACAACATACGAGCCGGAAGCATAAAGTGTAAAGCCTGG
GGTGCCTAATGAGTGAGCTAACTCACATTAATTGCGTTGCGCTCACTGCCCGCTTTCCAGTCGGGAAACC
TGTCGTGCCAGCTGCATTAATGAATCGGCCAACGCGCGGGGAGAGGCGGTTTGCGTATTGGGCGCTCTTC
CGCTTCCTCGCTCACTGACTCGCTGCGCTCGGTCGTTCGGCTGCGGCGAGCGGTATCAGCTCACTCAAAG
GCGGTAATACGGTTATCCACAGAATCAGGGGATAACGCAGGAAAGAACATGTGAGCAAAAGGCCAGCAAA
AGGCCAGGAACCGTAAAAAGGCCGCGTTGCTGGCGTTTTTCCATAGGCTCCGCCCCCCTGACGAGCATCA
CAAAAATCGACGCTCAAGTCAGAGGTGGCGAAACCCGACAGGACTATAAAGATACCAGGCGTTTCCCCCT
GGAAGCTCCCTCGTGCGCTCTCCTGTTCCGACCCTGCCGCTTACCGGATACCTGTCCGCCTTTCTCCCTT
CGGGAAGCGTGGCGCTTTCTCATAGCTCACGCTGTAGGTATCTCAGTTCGGTGTAGGTCGTTCGCTCCAA
GCTGGGCTGTGTGCACGAACCCCCCGTTCAGCCCGACCGCTGCGCCTTATCCGGTAACTATCGTCTTGAG
TCCAACCCGGTAAGACACGACTTATCGCCACTGGCAGCAGCCACTGGTAACAGGATTAGCAGAGCGAGGT
ATGTAGGCGGTGCTACAGAGTTCTTGAAGTGGTGGCCTAACTACGGCTACACTAGAAGAACAGTATTTGG
TATCTGCGCTCTGCTGAAGCCAGTTACCTTCGGAAAAAGAGTTGGTAGCTCTTGATCCGGCAAACAAACC
ACCGCTGGTAGCGGTGGTTTTTTTGTTTGCAAGCAGCAGATTACGCGCAGAAAAAAAGGATCTCAAGAAG
ATCCTTTGATCTTTTCTACGGGGTCTGACGCTCAGTGGAACGAAAACTCACGTTAAGGGATTTTGGTCAT
GAGATTATCAAAAAGGATCTTCACCTAGATCCTTTTAAATTAAAAATGAAGTTTTAAATCAATCTAAAGT
ATATATGAGTAAACTTGGTCTGACAGTTACCAATGCTTAATCAGTGAGGCACCTATCTCAGCGATCTGTC
TATTTCGTTCATCCATAGTTGCCTGACTCCCCGTCGTGTAGATAACTACGATACGGGAGGGCTTACCATC
TGGCCCCAGTGCTGCAATGATACCGCGAGACCCACGCTCACCGGCTCCAGATTTATCAGCAATAAACCAG
CCAGCCGGAAGGGCCGAGCGCAGAAGTGGTCCTGCAACTTTATCCGCCTCCATCCAGTCTATTAATTGTT
GCCGGGAAGCTAGAGTAAGTAGTTCGCCAGTTAATAGTTTGCGCAACGTTGTTGCCATTGCTACAGGCAT
CGTGGTGTCACGCTCGTCGTTTGGTATGGCTTCATTCAGCTCCGGTTCCCAACGATCAAGGCGAGTTACA
TGATCCCCCATGTTGTGCAAAAAAGCGGTTAGCTCCTTCGGTCCTCCGATCGTTGTCAGAAGTAAGTTGG
CCGCAGTGTTATCACTCATGGTTATGGCAGCACTGCATAATTCTCTTACTGTCATGCCATCCGTAAGATG
CTTTTCTGTGACTGGTGAGTACTCAACCAAGTCATTCTGAGAATAGTGTATGCGGCGACCGAGTTGCTCT
TGCCCGGCGTCAATACGGGATAATACCGCGCCACATAGCAGAACTTTAAAAGTGCTCATCATTGGAAAAC
GTTCTTCGGGGCGAAAACTCTCAAGGATCTTACCGCTGTTGAGATCCAGTTCGATGTAACCCACTCGTGC
ACCCAACTGATCTTCAGCATCTTTTACTTTCACCAGCGTTTCTGGGTGAGCAAAAACAGGAAGGCAAAAT
GCCGCAAAAAAGGGAATAAGGGCGACACGGAAATGTTGAATACTCATACTCTTCCTTTTTCAATATTATT
GAAGCATTTATCAGGGTTATTGTCTCATGAGCGGATACATATTTGAATGTATTTAGAAAAATAAACAAAT
AGGGGTTCCGCGCACATTTCCCCGAAAAGTGCCACCT
Features (pLannotate 1.2.2; 17 found; start..end, strand, type, name):
      6..230     -  polyA_signal   bGH poly(A) signal: bovine growth hormone polyadenylation signal
    240..956     -  CDS            EGFP: EGFP is a basic (constitutively fluorescent) green fluorescent protein published in 1996, derived from Aequorea victoria. It is reported to be a rapidly-maturing weak dimer with moderate acid sensitivity.
    981..1191    -  promoter       SV40 promoter: SV40 early promoter
   1232..1284    -  misc_feature   bom (fragment): basis of mobility region from pBR322
   1412..1478    +  CDS            small t antigen (fragment): SV40 (simian virus 40) small t antigen
   1485..2663    +  promoter       EF-1α promoter: strong constitutive promoter for human elongation factor EF-1α
   3186..5438    +  CDS            EZH2: EZH2_HUMAN - Also known as KMT6. Experimental evidence at protein level: Swiss-Prot protein existence level 1. Polycomb group (PcG) protein. Catalytic subunit of the PRC2/EED-EZH2 complex, which methylates 'Lys-9' (H3K9me) and 'Lys-27' (H3K27me) of histone H3, leading to transcriptional repression of the affected target gene. Able to mono-, di- and trimethylate 'Lys-27' of histone H3 to form H3K27me1, H3K27me2 and H3K27me3, respectively. Displays a preference for substrates with less methylation, loses activity when progressively more methyl groups are incorporated into H3K27, H3K27me0 > H3K27
   5466..5550    +  CDS            large T antigen (fragment): large T antigen from SV40 (simian virus 40)
   5573..5694    +  polyA_signal   SV40 poly(A) signal: SV40 polyadenylation signal
   5705..5756    +  polyA_signal   SV40 poly(A) signal (fragment): SV40 polyadenylation signal
   5820..5836    -  protein_bind   lac operator: The lac repressor binds to the lac operator to inhibit transcription in E. coli. This inhibition can be relieved by adding lactose or isopropyl-β-D-thiogalactopyranoside (IPTG). lac repressor encoded by lacI
   5844..5874    -  promoter       lac promoter: promoter for the E. coli lac operon
   5889..5910    -  protein_bind   CAP binding site: CAP binding activates transcription in the presence of cAMP. E. coli catabolite activator protein
   5923..6015    -  CDS            lacI (fragment): lac repressor; lacI; The lac repressor binds to the lac operator to inhibit transcription in E. coli. This inhibition can be relieved by adding lactose or isopropyl-β-D-thiogalactopyranoside (IPTG).
   6198..6786    -  rep_origin     ori: high-copy-number ColE1/pMB1/pBR322/pUC origin of replication
   6957..7817    -  CDS            AmpR: β-lactamase; bla; confers resistance to ampicillin, carbenicillin, and related antibiotics
   7818..7922    -  promoter       AmpR promoter: bla
