[The description below was written by a language model from this plasmid's Addgene catalogue record and pLannotate feature annotations shown in this document.]
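Description:
LLP787_SnoopCatcher-EZH2-FL-CO is a mammalian expression plasmid of about 7.9 kb, built by Gibson cloning on the LLP252 pEF1a-NLS-scFvGCN4-DNMT3a backbone. It is propagated in E. coli through a high-copy ColE1/pUC-type origin with ampicillin selection from the AmpR (β-lactamase) cassette. Remnants of a lac promoter/operator region, a bom fragment and short SV40 T-antigen fragments are also annotated and appear to be backbone carry-over.

According to its name and stated purpose, the payload is SnoopCatcher fused to full-length human EZH2. SnoopCatcher is the protein partner that forms a covalent bond with the SnoopTag peptide. EZH2 is the catalytic subunit of polycomb repressive complex 2, which deposits repressive H3K27 methylation. The feature table supports this, showing an EZH2 coding sequence downstream of the strong constitutive EF-1α promoter and followed by SV40 polyadenylation signals. The roughly 500 nt between the promoter and EZH2 is unannotated. It presumably holds SnoopCatcher and the N-terminal 3xTy1 tag listed in the record, although neither is detected as a feature. A separate cassette in the opposite orientation drives EGFP from the SV40 early promoter with a bGH poly(A) signal, giving a fluorescent marker for identifying or sorting transfected cells.

The catalogue insert field names aGCN4-DNMT3A and describes the codon-optimised last 300 bp in terms of DNMT3A. This conflicts with the plasmid name, purpose and annotated sequence, and seems to be inherited from the parent construct. The "CO" in the name suggests that an equivalent codon-optimised segment in EZH2 distinguishes it from the endogenous transcript, but the record does not state this. The plasmid serves as an effector module in a modular dCas9-based recruitment platform for combinatorial epigenome editing.
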