Addgene plasmid #211780: LLP787_SnoopCatcher-EZH2-FL-CO
Purpose: SnoopTag counterpart binding domain, SnoopCatcher, fused to polycomb repressive complex subunit EZH2, with GFP selection
Depositing lab: Ryan Lister. Depositing organization: University of Western Australia. Publication: A modular dCas9-based recruitment platform for combinatorial epigenome editing. Swain T, Pflueger C, Freytag S, Poppe D, Pflueger J, Nguyen TV, Li JK, Lister R. Nucleic Acids Res. 2023 Nov 24:gkad1108. doi: 10.1093/nar/gkad1108. PubMed 38000387.
Backbone
  Vector backbone: LLP252 pEF1a-NLS-scFvGCN4-DNMT3a
  Backbone manufacturer: Ryan Lister (Addgene plasmid # 100941)
  Vector type: Mammalian Expression
  Selectable markers: GFP
Growth in bacteria
  Bacterial resistance: Ampicillin, 100 μg/mL
  Growth temperature: 30°C
  Growth strain: NEB Stable
  Copy number: High Copy
Gene/Insert
  Gene/Insert name: aGCN4-DNMT3A
  Species: H. sapiens (human)
  Mutation: Last 300 bp codon-optimised (CO) to detect DNMT3A expression distinct from endogenous mRNA
  Promoter: pEF1a and pSV40
  Tag / fusion protein: 3xTy1 (N terminal on backbone)
  Cloning method: Gibson Cloning
  Sequencing primers: 5′ n/a
Terms and licenses: Academic/Nonprofit Terms; Industry Terms: Not Available to Industry
Depositor comments: Please visit https://www.biorxiv.org/content/10.1101/2022.07.01.498378v1 for bioRxiv preprint.
How to cite: LLP787_SnoopCatcher-EZH2-FL-CO was a gift from Ryan Lister (Addgene plasmid # 211780 ; http://n2t.net/addgene:211780 ; RRID:Addgene_211780)
